Addgene plasmid #44392: pMMB66EH-aphA
Depositing lab: Victor DiRita. Depositing organization: University of Michigan. Publication: Small-molecule inhibitors of toxT expression in Vibrio cholerae. Anthouard R, DiRita VJ. MBio. 2013 Aug 6;4(4). pii: e00403-13. doi: 10.1128/mBio.00403-13. PubMed 23919997.
Backbone
  Vector backbone: pMMB66EH
  Backbone manufacturer: AATC
  Backbone size w/o insert (bp): 8807
  Total vector size (bp): 9323
  Modifications to backbone: none
  Vector type: Bacterial Expression
Growth in bacteria
  Bacterial resistance: Ampicillin, 100 μg/mL
  Growth temperature: 37°C
  Growth strain: DH5alpha
  Growth instructions: Can also grow in Vibrio cholerae at 30 degrees.
  Copy number: Low Copy
Gene/Insert
  Gene/Insert name: AphA (alt name: VC2647 (N16961))
  Species: Vibrio cholerae
  Insert size (bp): 542
  Promoter: tac
  Cloning method: Restriction Enzyme; 5′ cloning site EcoRI (not destroyed); 3′ cloning site HindIII (not destroyed)
  Sequencing primers: 5′ GGA ATT GTG AGC GGA TAA CA; 3′ GAT TTA ATC TGT ATC AGG
Terms and licenses: Academic/Nonprofit Terms; Industry Terms: Not Available to Industry
How to cite: pMMB66EH-aphA was a gift from Victor DiRita (Addgene plasmid # 44392 ; http://n2t.net/addgene:44392 ; RRID:Addgene_44392)
