[The description below was written by a language model from this plasmid's Addgene catalogue record and pLannotate feature annotations shown in this document.]
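Description:
pMMB66EH-aphA is a low-copy, broad-host-range bacterial expression plasmid of about 9.3 kb, built on the unmodified pMMB66EH backbone. Replication depends on the RSF1010 system: the feature table shows the RSF1010 oriV together with the RepA and RepC genes and mobA (whose product also supplies the RepB primase function), as well as an R1162-like antisense regulatory RNA. This self-contained replicon lets the plasmid be maintained in many Gram-negative species, and the record notes propagation in both Escherichia coli and Vibrio cholerae. The RSF1010 oriT with mobA and mobC makes the plasmid mobilizable, so it can be transferred by conjugation when a helper conjugative system is present. Selection is by ampicillin through the bla β-lactamase gene and its own promoter.

The payload is the V. cholerae aphA gene (locus VC2647 in strain N16961), an insert of roughly 540 bp cloned between EcoRI and HindIII sites, both of which are retained. It sits downstream of the tac promoter, a strong trp/lac hybrid, and a lac operator. A plasmid-borne lacI gene driven by the lacIq promoter keeps expression repressed until IPTG is added. The automated annotation does not label the aphA coding sequence itself, but the unannotated interval between the lac operator and the downstream 5S rRNA segment and rrnB T1 and T2 terminators matches its expected position. The record lists no tags or fusions. The associated publication concerns small-molecule inhibitors of toxT expression in V. cholerae, which suggests the plasmid was used for inducible, ectopic AphA expression in that work, although the record does not spell out the specific experiments.
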