Features (pLannotate 1.2.2; 17 found; start..end, strand, type, name):
     19..110     +  promoter       AmpR promoter: bla
    111..971     +  CDS            AmpR: β-lactamase; bla; confers resistance to ampicillin, carbenicillin, and related antibiotics
   1408..1802    -  rep_origin     RSF1010 oriV: replication origin of the broad-host-range plasmid RSF1010; requires the RSF1010 RepA/B/C proteins for replication (Scholz et al., 1989)
   1832..2113    -  CDS            mobC: MOBC_ECOLX - Protein predicted: Swiss-Prot protein existence level 4. This protein is essential to promote the specific transfer of the plasmid in the presence of conjugative plasmids. From Escherichia coli.
   2144..2231    +  oriT           RSF1010 oriT: origin of transfer of the broad-host-range plasmid RSF1010 (Scholz et al., 1989)
   2312..4438    +  CDS            mobA: MOBA2_ECOLX - Also known as repB. Experimental evidence at protein level: Swiss-Prot protein existence level 1. Part of the relaxosome complex that is responsible for plasmid transfer during conjugation. Locally unwinds DNA and catalyzes the cleavage of one of the DNA strands at oriT. The cleaved strand is then transferred through the dedicated type IV secretion apparatus. MobA remains covalently linked at the 5' end of the strand, and once in the recipient cell, it probably catalyzes the rejoining of the two ends of the strand, re-forming the circular plasmid DNA. The primase activity of MobA
   4884..4958    +  ncRNA          Plasmid R1162: Accession: RF00043 - R1162-like plasmid antisense RNA
   4952..5791    +  CDS            RSF1010 RepA: replication protein A of the broad-host-range plasmid RSF1010 (Scholz et al., 1989); repA
   5778..6629    +  CDS            RSF1010 RepC: replication protein C of the broad-host-range plasmid RSF1010 (Scholz et al., 1989); repC
   6906..7987    -  CDS            lacI: lac repressor; lacI; The lac repressor binds to the lac operator to inhibit transcription in E. coli. This inhibition can be relieved by adding lactose or isopropyl-β-D-thiogalactopyranoside (IPTG).
   7988..8065    -  promoter       lacIq promoter: lacI (mutant); In the lacIq allele, a single base change in the promoter boosts expression of the lacI gene about 10-fold.
   8118..8219    -  CDS            yciV (fragment): RNAAM_ECOLI - Also known as trpH From Escherichia coli (strain K12).
   8295..8323    +  promoter       tac promoter: strong E. coli promoter; hybrid between the trp and lac UV5 promoters
   8331..8347    +  protein_bind   lac operator: The lac repressor binds to the lac operator to inhibit transcription in E. coli. This inhibition can be relieved by adding lactose or isopropyl-β-D-thiogalactopyranoside (IPTG). lac repressor encoded by lacI
   8999..9114    +  ncRNA          5S rRNA: Accession: RF00001 - 5S ribosomal RNA
   9118..9204    +  terminator     rrnB T1 terminator: Escherichia coli rrnB; transcription terminator T1 from the E. coli rrnB gene
   9296..9323    +  terminator     rrnB T2 terminator: transcription terminator T2 from the E. coli rrnB gene
>Addgene plasmid #44392 | pMMB66EH-aphA | depositor full sequence | sequence record 60702 | pMMB66EH-aphA sequence 9323 bps
TGCGTTTCTACAAACTCTTTTGTTTATTTTTCTAAATACATTCAAATATGTATCCGCTCATGAGACAATA
ACCCTGATAAATGCTTCAATAATATTGAAAAAGGAAGAGTATGAGTATTCAACATTTCCGTGTCGCCCTT
ATTCCCTTTTTTGCGGCATTTTGCCTTCCTGTTTTTGCTCACCCAGAAACGCTGGTGAAAGTAAAAGATG
CTGAAGATCAGTTGGGTGCACGAGTGGGTTACATCGAACTGGATCTCAACAGCGGTAAGATCCTTGAGAG
TTTTCGCCCCGAAGAACGTTTTCCAATGATGAGCACTTTTAAAGTTCTGCTATGTGGCGCGGTATTATCC
CGTGTTGACGCCGGGCAAGAGCAACTCGGTCGCCGCATACACTATTCTCAGAATGACTTGGTTGAGTACT
CACCAGTCACAGAAAAGCATCTTACGGATGGCATGACAGTAAGAGAATTATGCAGTGCTGCCATAACCAT
GAGTGATAACACTGCGGCCAACTTACTTCTGACAACGATCGGAGGACCGAAGGAGCTAACCGCTTTTTTG
CACAACATGGGGGATCATGTAACTCGCCTTGATCGTTGGGAACCGGAGCTGAATGAAGCCATACCAAACG
ACGAGCGTGACACCACGATGCCTGTAGCAATGGCAACAACGTTGCGCAAACTATTAACTGGCGAACTACT
TACTCTAGCTTCCCGGCAACAATTAATAGACTGGATGGAGGCGGATAAAGTTGCAGGACCACTTCTGCGC
TCGGCCCTTCCGGCTGGCTGGTTTATTGCTGATAAATCTGGAGCCGGTGAGCGTGGGTCTCGCGGTATCA
TTGCAGCACTGGGGCCAGATGGTAAGCCCTCCCGTATCGTAGTTATCTACACGACGGGGAGTCAGGCAAC
TATGGATGAACGAAATAGACAGATCGCTGAGATAGGTGCCTCACTGATTAAGCATTGGTAACTGTCAGAC
CAAGTTTACTCATATATACTTTAGATTGATTTCTGAAAGCGACCAGGTGCTCGGCGTGGCAAGACTCGCA
GCGAACCCGTAGAAAGCCATGCTCCAGCCGCCCGCATTGGAGAAATTCTTCAAATTCCCGTTGCACATAG
CCCGGCAATTCCTTTCCCTGCTCTGCCATAAGCGCAGCGAATGCCGGGTAATACTCGTCAACGATCTGAT
AGAGAAGGGTTTGCTCGGGTCGGTGGCTCTGGTAACGACCAGTATCCCGATCCCGGCTGGCCGTCCTGGC
CGCCACATGAGGCATGTTCCGCGTCCTTGCAATACTGTGTTTACATACAGTCTATCGCTTAGCGGAAAGT
TCTTTTACCCTCAGCCGAAATGCCTGCCGTTGCTAGACATTGCCAGCCAGTGCCCGTCACTCCCGTACTA
ACTGTCACGAACCCCTGCAATAACTGTCACGCCCCCCTGCAATAACTGTCACGAACCCCTGCAATAACTG
TCACGCCCCCAAACCTGCAAACCCAGCAGGGGCGGGGGCTGGCGGGGTGTTGGAAAAATCCATCCATGAT
TATCTAAGAATAATCCACTAGGCGCGGTTATCAGCGCCCTTGTGGGGCGCTGCTGCCCTTGCCCAATATG
CCCGGCCAGAGGCCGGATAGCTGGTCTATTCGCTGCGCTAGGCTACACACCGCCCCACCGCTGCGCGGCA
GGGGGAAAGGCGGGCAAAGCCCGCTAAACCCCACACCAAACCCCGCAGAAATACGCTGGAGCGCTTTTAG
CCGCTTTAGCGGCCTTTCCCCCTACCCGAAGGGTGGGGGCGCGTGTGCAGCCCCGCAGGGCCTGTCTCGG
TCGATCATTCAGCCCGGCTCATCCTTCTGGCGTGGCGGCAGACCGAACAAGGCGCGGTCGTGGTCGCGTT
CAAGGTACGCATCCATTGCCGCCATGAGCCGATCCTCCGGCCACTCGCTGCTGTTCACCTTGGCCAAAAT
CATGGCCCCCACCAGCACCTTGCGCCTTGTTTCGTTCTTGCGCTCTTGCTGCTGTTCCCTTGCCCGCTCC
CGCTGAATTTCGGCATTGATTCGCGCTCGTTGTTCTTCGAGCTTGGCCAGCCGATCCGCCGCCTTGTTGC
TCCCCTTAACCATCTTGACACCCCATTGTTAATGTGCTGTCTCGTAGGCTATCATGGAGGCACAGCGGCG
GCAATCCCGACCCTACTTTGTAGGGGAGGGCGCACTTACCGGTTTCTCTTCGAGAAACTGGCCTAACGGC
CACCCTTCGGGCGGTGCGCTCTCCGAGGGCCATTGCATGGAGCCGAAAAGCAAAAGCAACAGCGAGGCAG
CATGGCGATTTATCACCTTACGGCGAAAACCGGCAGCAGGTCGGGCGGCCAATCGGCCAGGGCCAAGGCC
GACTACATCCAGCGCGAAGGCAAGTATGCCCGCGACATGGATGAAGTCTTGCACGCCGAATCCGGGCACA
TGCCGGAGTTCGTCGAGCGGCCCGCCGACTACTGGGATGCTGCCGACCTGTATGAACGCGCCAATGGGCG
GCTGTTCAAGGAGGTCGAATTTGCCCTGCCGGTCGAGCTGACCCTCGACCAGCAGAAGGCGCTGGCGTCC
GAGTTCGCCCAGCACCTGACCGGTGCCGAGCGCCTGCCGTATACGCTGGCCATCCATGCCGGTGGCGGCG
AGAACCCGCACTGCCACCTGATGATCTCCGAGCGGATCAATGACGGCATCGAGCGGCCCGCCGCTCAGTG
GTTCAAGCGGTACAACGGCAAGACCCCGGAGAAGGGCGGGGCACAGAAGACCGAAGCGCTCAAGCCCAAG
GCATGGCTTGAGCAGACCCGCGAGGCATGGGCCGACCATGCCAACCGGGCATTAGAGCGGGCTGGCCACG
ACGCCCGCATTGACCACAGAACACTTGAGGCGCAGGGCATCGAGCGCCTGCCCGGTGTTCACCTGGGGCC
GAACGTGGTGGAGATGGAAGGCCGGGGCATCCGCACCGACCGGGCAGACGTGGCCCTGAACATCGACACC
GCCAACGCCCAGATCATCGACTTACAGGAATACCGGGAGGCAATAGACCATGAACGCAATCGACAGAGTG
AAGAAATCCAGAGGCATCAACGAGTTAGCGGAGCAGATCGAACCGCTGGCCCAGAGCATGGCGACACTGG
CCGACGAAGCCCGGCAGGTCATGAGCCAGACCAAGCAGGCCAGCGAGGCGCAGGCGGCGGAGTGGCTGAA
AGCCCAGCGCCAGACAGGGGCGGCATGGGTGGAGCTGGCCAAAGAGTTGCGGGAGGTAGCCGCCGAGGTG
AGCAGCGCCGCGCAGAGCGCCCGGAGCGCGTCGCGGGGGTGGCACTGGAAGCTATGGCTAACCGTGATGC
TGGCTTCCATGATGCCTACGGTGGTGCTGCTGATCGCATCGTTGCTCTTGCTCGACCTGACGCCACTGAC
AACCGAGGACGGCTCGATCTGGCTGCGCTTGGTGGCCCGATGAAGAACGACAGGACTTTGCAGGCCATAG
GCCGACAGCTCAAGGCCATGGGCTGTGAGCGCTTCGATATCGGCGTCAGGGACGCACCCACCGGCCAGAT
GATGAACCGGGAATGGTCAGCCGCCGAAGTGCTCCAGAACACGCCATGGCTCAAGCGGATGAATGCCCAG
GGCAATGACGTGTATATCAGGCCCGCCGAGCAGGAGCGGCATGGTCTGGTGCTGGTGGACGACCTCAGCG
AGTTTGACCTGGATGACATGAAAGCCGAGGGCCGGGAGCCTGCCCTGGTAGTGGAAACCAGCCCGAAGAA
CTATCAGGCATGGGTCAAGGTGGCCGACGCCGCAGGCGGTGAACTTCGGGGGCAGATTGCCCGGACGCTG
GCCAGCGAGTACGACGCCGACCCGGCCAGCGCCGACAGCCGCCACTATGGCCGCTTGGCGGGCTTCACCA
ACCGCAAGGACAAGCACACCACCCGCGCCGGTTATCAGCCGTGGGTGCTGCTGCGTGAATCCAAGGGCAA
GACCGCCACCGCTGGCCCGGCGCTGGTGCAGCAGGCTGGCCAGCAGATCGAGCAGGCCCAGCGGCAGCAG
GAGAAGGCCCGCAGGCTGGCCAGCCTCGAACTGCCCGAGCGGCAGCTTAGCCGCCACCGGCGCACGGCGC
TGGACGAGTACCGCAGCGAGATGGCCGGGCTGGTCAAGCGCTTCGGTCATGACCTCAGCAAGTGCGACTT
TATCGCCGCGCAGAAGCTGGCCAGCCGGGGCCGCAGTGCCGAGGAAATCGGCAAGGCCATGGCCGAGGCC
AGCCCAGCGCTGGCAGAGCGCAAGCCCGGCCACGAAGCGGATTACATCGAGCGCACCGTCAGCAAGGTCA
TGGGTCTGCCCAGCGTCCAGCTTGCGCGGGCCGAGCTGGCACGGGCACCGGCACCCCGCCAGCGAGGCAT
GGACAGGGGCGGGCCAGATTTCAGCATGTAGTGCTTGCGTTGGTACTCACGCCTGTTATACTATGAGTAC
TCACGCACAGAAGGGGGTTTTATGGAATACGAAAAAAGCGCTTCAGGGTCGGTCTACCTGATCAAAAGTG
ACAAGGGCTATTGGTTGCCCGGTGGCTTTGGTTATACGTCAAACAAGGCCGAGGCTGGCCGCTTTTCAGT
CGCTGATATGGCCAGCCTTAACCTTGACGGCTGCACCTTGTCCTTGTTCCGCGAAGACAAGCCTTTCGGC
CCCGGCAAGTTTCTCGGTGACTGATATGAAAGACCAAAAGGACAAGCAGACCGGCGACCTGCTGGCCAGC
CCTGACGCTGTACGCCAAGCGCGATATGCCGAGCGCATGAAGGCCAAAGGGATGCGTCAGCGCAAGTTCT
GGCTGACCGACGACGAATACGAGGCGCTGCGCGAGTGCCTGGAAGAACTCAGAGCGGCGCAGGGCGGGGG
TAGTGACCCCGCCAGCGCCTAACCACCAACTGCCTGCAAAGGAGGCAATCAATGGCTACCCATAAGCCTA
TCAATATTCTGGAGGCGTTCGCAGCAGCGCCGCCACCGCTGGACTACGTTTTGCCCAACATGGTGGCCGG
TACGGTCGGGGCGCTGGTGTCGCCCGGTGGTGCCGGTAAATCCATGCTGGCCCTGCAACTGGCCGCACAG
ATTGCAGGCGGGCCGGATCTGCTGGAGGTGGGCGAACTGCCCACCGGCCCGGTGATCTACCTGCCCGCCG
AAGACCCGCCCACCGCCATTCATCACCGCCTGCACGCCCTTGGGGCGCACCTCAGCGCCGAGGAACGGCA
AGCCGTGGCTGACGGCCTGCTGATCCAGCCGCTGATCGGCAGCCTGCCCAACATCATGGCCCCGGAGTGG
TTCGACGGCCTCAAGCGCGCCGCCGAGGGCCGCCGCCTGATGGTGCTGGACACGCTGCGCCGGTTCCACA
TCGAGGAAGAAAACGCCAGCGGCCCCATGGCCCAGGTCATCGGTCGCATGGAGGCCATCGCCGCCGATAC
CGGGTGCTCTATCGTGTTCCTGCACCATGCCAGCAAGGGCGCGGCCATGATGGGCGCAGGCGACCAGCAG
CAGGCCAGCCGGGGCAGCTCGGTACTGGTCGATAACATCCGCTGGCAGTCCTACCTGTCGAGCATGACCA
GCGCCGAGGCCGAGGAATGGGGTGTGGACGACGACCAGCGCCGGTTCTTCGTCCGCTTCGGTGTGAGCAA
GGCCAACTATGGCGCACCGTTCGCTGATCGGTGGTTCAGGCGGCATGACGGCGGGGTGCTCAAGCCCGCC
GTGCTGGAGAGGCAGCGCAAGAGCAAGGGGGTGCCCCGTGGTGAAGCCTAAGAACAAGCACAGCCTCAGC
CACGTCCGGCACGACCCGGCGCACTGTCTGGCCCCCGGCCTGTTCCGTGCCCTCAAGCGGGGCGAGCGCA
AGCGCAGCAAGCTGGACGTGACGTATGACTACGGCGACGGCAAGCGGATCGAGTTCAGCGGCCCGGAGCC
GCTGGGCGCTGATGATCTGCGCATCCTGCAAGGGCTGGTGGCCATGGCTGGGCCTAATGGCCTAGTGCTT
GGCCCGGAACCCAAGACCGAAGGCGGACGGCAGCTCCGGCTGTTCCTGGAACCCAAGTGGGAGGCCGTCA
CCGCTGAATGCCATGTGGTCAAAGGTAGCTATCGGGCGCTGGCAAAGGAAATCGGGGCAGAGGTCGATAG
TGGTGGGGCGCTCAAGCACATACAGGACTGCATCGAGCGCCTTTGGAAGGTATCCATCATCGCCCAGAAT
GGCCGCAAGCGGCAGGGGTTTCGGCTGCTGTCGGAGTACGCCAGCGACGAGGCGGACGGGCGCCTGTACG
TGGCCCTGAACCCCTTGATCGCGCAGGCCGTCATGGGTGGCGGCCAGCATGTGCGCATCAGCATGGACGA
GGTGCGGGCGCTGGACAGCGAAACCGCCCGCCTGCTGCACCAGCGGCTGTGTGGCTGGATCGACCCCGGC
AAAACCGGCAAGGCTTCCATAGATACCTTGTGCGGCTATGTCTGGCCGTCAGAGGCCAGTGGTTCGACCA
TGCGCAAGCGCCGCAAGCGGGTGCGCGAGGCGTTGCCGGAGCTGGTCGCGCTGGGCTGGACGGTAACCGA
GTTCGCGGCGGGCAAGTACGACATCACCCGGCCCAAGGCGGCAGGCTGACCCCCCCCACTCTATTGTAAA
CAAGACATTTTTATCTTTTATATTCAATGGCTTATTTTCCTGCTAATTGGTAATACCATGAAAAATACCA
TGCTCAGAAAAGGCTTAACAATATTTTGAAAAATTGCCTACTGAGCGCTGCCGCACAGCTCCATAGGCCG
CTTTCCTGGCTTTGCTTCCAGATGTATGCTCTTCTGCTCCCGAACGCCAGCAAGACGTAGCCCAGCGCGT
CGGCCAGCTTGCAATTCGCGCTAACTTACATTAATTGCGTTGCGCTCACTGCCCGCTTTCCAGTCGGGAA
ACCTGTCGTGCCAGCTGCATTAATGAATCGGCCAACGCGCGGGGAGAGGCGGTTTGCGTATTGGGCGCCA
GGGTGGTTTTTCTTTTCACCAGTGAGACGGGCAACAGCTGATTGCCCTTCACCGCCTGGCCCTGAGAGAG
TTGCAGCAAGCGGTCCACGTGGTTTGCCCCAGCAGGCGAAAATCCTGTTTGATGGTGGTTAACGGCGGGA
TATAACATGAGCTGTCTTCGGTATCGTCGTATCCCACTACCGAGATATCCGCACCAACGCGCAGCCCGGA
CTCGGTAATGGCGCGCATTGCGCCCAGCGCCATCTGATCGTTGGCAACCAGCATCGCAGTGGGAACGATG
CCCTCATTCAGCATTTGCATGGTTTGTTGAAAACCGGACATGGCACTCCAGTCGCCTTCCCGTTCCGCTA
TCGGCTGAATTTGATTGCGAGTGAGATATTTATGCCAGCCAGCCAGACGCAGACGCGCCGAGACAGAACT
TAATGGGCCCGCTAACAGCGCGATTTGCTGGTGACCCAATGCGACCAGATGCTCCACGCCCAGTCGCGTA
CCGTCTTCATGGGAGAAAATAATACTGTTGATGGGTGTCTGGTCAGAGACATCAAGAAATAACGCCGGAA
CATTAGTGCAGGCAGCTTCCACAGCAATGGCATCCTGGTCATCCAGCGGATAGTTAATGATCAGCCCACT
GACGCGTTGCGCGAGAAGATTGTGCACCGCCGCTTTACAGGCTTCGACGCCGCTTCGTTCTACCATCGAC
ACCACCACGCTGGCACCCAGTTGATCGGCGCGAGATTTAATCGCCGCGACAATTTGCGACGGCGCGTGCA
GGGCCAGACTGGAGGTGGCAACGCCAATCAGCAACGACTGTTTGCCCGCCAGTTGTTGTGCCACGCGGTT
GGGAATGTAATTCAGCTCCGCCATCGCCGCTTCCACTTTTTCCCGCGTTTTCGCAGAAACGTGGCTGGCC
TGGTTCACCACGCGGGAAACGGTCTGATAAGAGACACCGGCATACTCTGCGACATCGTATAACGTTACTG
GTTTCACATTCACCACCCTGAATTGACTCTCTTCCGGGCGCTATCATGCCATACCGCGAAAGGTTTTGCA
CCATTCGATGGTGTCAACGTAAATGCCGCTTCGCCTTCGCGCGCGAATTGCAAGCTGATCCGGGCTTATC
GACTGCACGGTGCACCAATGCTTCTGGCGTCAGGCAGCCATCGGAAGCTGTGGTATGGCTGTGCAGGTCG
TAAATCACTGCATAATTCGTGTCGCTCAAGGCGCACTCCCGTTCTGGATAATGTTTTTTGCGCCGACATC
ATAACGGTTCTGGCAAATATTCTGAAATGAGCTGTTGACAATTAATCATCGGCTCGTATAATGTGTGGAA
TTGTGAGCGGATAACAATTTCACACAGGAAACAGAATTCATGTCATTACCACACGTTATCCTTACTGTTC
TTAGCACACGCGATGCAACCGGGTACGATATAACCAAAGAGTTTTCTGCTAGCATTGGCTACTTCTGGAA
AGCCAGCCATCAGCAGGTATATCGTGAACTCAATAAAATGGGGGAACAGGGTTTAGTGACTTGTGTTCTG
GAACCACAGGAAGGCAAACCAGATCGCAAGGTTTATTCTATAACCCAAGCTGGCCGCAGCGCTTTAGGTG
AGTGGTTTGATCAACCAACCGCACACCCAACCGTGCGTGATGAGTTTAGTGCGAAATTGATGGCTTGTTC
AGTACAATCGGCAGAACCTTACCGTCTGCAACTGGCTGAACTGGTTGAAGAATCGCGTAAATTGGTCGCT
CACTATCAGGAAATCGAAGCCGCTTATTACGCTAACCCAGCCGTGTTAGACAAGCAGCAACGTTTAGAGC
GTTTAACGCTACGTCGTAATTTACTGGTTCGCCAAGCATGGATTCAATGGGCGGACGAAGTGTTGGCAGA
ATTGAACGCGATGGCATAAAAGCTTGGCTGTTTTGGCGGATGAGAGAAGATTTTCAGCCTGATACAGATT
AAATCAGAACGCAGAAGCGGTCTGATAAAACAGAATTTGCCTGGCGGCAGTAGCGCGGTGGTCCCACCTG
ACCCCATGCCGAACTCAGAAGTGAAACGCCGTAGCGCCGATGGTAGTGTGGGGTCTCCCCATGCGAGAGT
AGGGAACTGCCAGGCATCAAATAAAACGAAAGGCTCAGTCGAAAGACTGGGCCTTTCGTTTTATCTGTTG
TTTGTCGGTGAACGCTCTCCTGAGTAGGACAAATCCGCCGGGAGCGGATTTGAACGTTGCGAAGCAACGG
CCCGGAGGGTGGCGGGCAGGACGCCCGCCATAAACTGCCAGGCATCAAATTAAGCAGAAGGCCATCCTGA
CGGATGGCCTTTT
