>Addgene plasmid #44392 | pMMB66EH-aphA | addgene partial sequence | sequence record 62966 | pTrcHis-R 5'-cttctgcgttctgatttaatctg-3'
CTTTTATGCCATCGCGTTCAATTCTGCCAACACTTCGTCCGCCCATTGAATCCATGCTTGGCGAACCAGT
AAATTACGACGTAGCGTTAAACGCTCTAAACGTTGCTGCTTGTCTAACACGGCTGGGTTAGCGTAATAAG
CGGCTTCGATTTCCTGATAGTGAGCGACCAATTTACGCGATTCTTCAACCAGTTCAGCCAGTTGCAGACG
GTAAGGTTCTGCCGATTGTACTGAACAAGCCATCAATTTCGCACTAAACTCATCACGCACGGTTGGGTGT
GCGGTTGGTTGATCAAACCACTCACCTAAAGCGCTGCGGCCAGCTTGGGTTATAGAATAAACCTTGCGAT
CTGGTTTGCCTTCCTGTGGTTCCAGAACACAAGTCACTAAACCCTGTTCCCCCATTTTATTGAGTTCACG
ATATACCTGCTGATGGCTGGCTTTCCAGAAGTAGCCAATGCTAGCAGAAAACTCTTTGGTTATATCGTAC
CCGGTTGCATCGCGTGTGCTAAGAACAGTAAGGATAACGTGTGGTAATGACATGAATTCTGTTTCCTGTG
TGAAATTGTTATCCGCTCACAATTCCACACATTATACGAGCCGATGATTAATTGTCAACAGCTCATTTCA
GAATATTTGCCAGAACCGTTATGATGTCGGCGCAAAAAACATTATCCAGAACGGGAGTGCGCCTTGAGCG
ACACGAATTATGCAGTGATTTACGACCTGCACAGCCATACCACAGCTTCCGATGGCTGCCTGACGCCAGA
AGCATTGGTGCACCGTGCAGTCGATAAGCCCGGATCAGCTTGCAATTC
